Addgene plasmid #123250: pCEP4-DU422-QES.c12
Purpose: Mammalian expression plasmid for Env from the DU422 HIV-1 isolate; QES mutant with enhanced binding to PG16
Depositing lab: Erik Procko. Depositing organization: University of Illinois at Urbana-Champaign. Publication: Conformational engineering of HIV-1 Env based on mutational tolerance in the CD4 and PG16 bound states. Heredia JD, Park J, Choi H, Gill KS, Procko E. J Virol. 2019 Mar 20. pii: JVI.00219-19. doi: 10.1128/JVI.00219-19. PubMed 30894475.
Backbone
  Vector backbone: pCEP4
  Backbone manufacturer: Invitrogen
  Backbone size w/o insert (bp): 10393
  Total vector size (bp): 12736
  Vector type: Mammalian Expression
  Selectable markers: Hygromycin
Growth in bacteria
  Bacterial resistance: Ampicillin, 100 μg/mL
  Growth temperature: 37°C
  Growth strain: DH5alpha
  Copy number: High Copy
Gene/Insert
  Gene/Insert name: HIV-1 (DU422) Env (alt names: gp160; Env)
  Species: Human immunodeficiency virus 1
  Insert size (bp): 2565
  Mutation: Codon-optimized synthetic gene; Mutations V181L, V208M, V254T, V255M, T283P, F382W, Y484W
  GenBank ID: ABD83641.1
  Promoter: CMV
  Tag / fusion protein: CD5 leader peptide (N terminal on insert)
  Cloning method: Restriction Enzyme; 5′ cloning site NheI (not destroyed); 3′ cloning site XhoI (not destroyed)
  Sequencing primers: 5′ CMV_fwd; 3′ EBV_rev
Terms and licenses: Academic/Nonprofit Terms; Industry Terms: Not Available to Industry
How to cite: pCEP4-DU422-QES.c12 was a gift from Erik Procko (Addgene plasmid # 123250 ; http://n2t.net/addgene:123250 ; RRID:Addgene_123250)
