[The description below was written by a language model from this plasmid's Addgene catalogue record and pLannotate feature annotations shown in this document.]
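Description:
pCEP4-DU422-QES.c12 is a 12.7 kb mammalian expression plasmid built on the Invitrogen pCEP4 episomal backbone, carrying a codon-optimized synthetic gene for the full-length envelope glycoprotein (gp160) of the HIV-1 DU422 isolate. The roughly 2.6 kb Env insert sits between NheI and XhoI sites, downstream of the human CMV immediate-early enhancer and promoter and upstream of an SV40 polyadenylation signal. A CD5 leader peptide is fused at the N terminus, a common substitution for the native Env signal sequence. The "QES" variant carries seven substitutions (V181L, V208M, V254T, V255M, T283P, F382W and Y484W) and is described as having enhanced binding to the antibody PG16.

The backbone supplies the Epstein-Barr virus oriP origin together with an EBNA1 coding sequence, which allow the plasmid to replicate and persist as an episome in primate cells. A hygromycin B phosphotransferase cassette, driven by an HSV thymidine kinase promoter and ended by the TK polyadenylation signal, allows selection of transfected cells. In E. coli the plasmid is maintained through a high-copy ColE1/pUC-type origin and the β-lactamase gene conferring ampicillin resistance. The remaining annotated fragments (short pieces of herpesvirus genes, large T antigen, rop, the tetracycline resistance gene and its promoter) appear to be non-functional remnants flanking the backbone elements rather than separate functional parts. The record and its associated publication title point to use in expressing Env in mammalian cells for conformational engineering studies, examining how mutations shift Env toward antibody-recognized states.
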