Features (pLannotate 1.2.2; 22 found; start..end, strand, type, name):
     46..2559    +  CDS            env: ENV_HV1S3 - Experimental evidence at protein level: Swiss-Prot protein existence level 1. [Transmembrane protein gp41]: Acts as a class I viral fusion protein. Under the current model, the protein has at least 3 conformational states: pre-fusion native state, pre-hairpin intermediate state, and post-fusion hairpin state. During fusion of viral and target intracellular membranes, the coiled coil regions (heptad repeats) assume a trimer-of-hairpins structure, positioning the fusion peptide in close proximity to the C-terminal region of the ectodomain. The formation of this structure appears to d
   2585..2719    -  polyA_signal   SV40 poly(A) signal: SV40 polyadenylation signal
   2742..2825    -  CDS            large T antigen (fragment): large T antigen from SV40 (simian virus 40)
   2828..2868    +  CDS            rop (fragment): Rop protein, which maintains plasmids at low copy number; rop
   2980..2998    -  misc_feature   MCS (fragment): pUC18/19 multiple cloning site
   3444..5233    -  rep_origin     oriP: Epstein-Barr virus oriP replication origin (Yates et al., 2000)
   5234..5452    -  CDS            gL (fragment): GL_EBVB9 - Experimental evidence at protein level: Swiss-Prot protein existence level 1. The heterodimer glycoprotein H-glycoprotein L is required for the fusion of viral and plasma membranes leading to virus entry into the host cell. Acts as a functional inhibitor of gH and maintains gH in an inhibited form. Upon binding to host integrins, gL dissociates from gH leading to activation of the viral fusion glycoproteins gB and gH. Fusion of EBV with B-lymphocytes requires the additional receptor- binding protein gp42, which forms a complex with gH/gL. The heterodimer gH/gL targets also host EPHA
   5535..7460    -  CDS            EBNA1: Epstein-Barr nuclear antigen 1, also known as EBNA-1 crucial for latent viral infection, and for episomal amplification of vectors containing the oriP origin (Okita et al., 2013)
   7498..7842    -  CDS            BRRF2_EBVB9 (fragment): Protein inferred from homology: Swiss-Prot protein existence level 3. From Epstein-Barr virus (strain B95-8) (HHV-4) (Human herpesvirus 4).
   7845..7868    -  promoter       tet promoter (fragment): E. coli promoter for tetracycline efflux protein gene
   7981..8085    +  promoter       AmpR promoter: bla
   8086..8946    +  CDS            AmpR: β-lactamase; bla; confers resistance to ampicillin, carbenicillin, and related antibiotics
   9117..9705    +  rep_origin     ori: high-copy-number ColE1/pMB1/pBR322/pUC origin of replication
   9751..9909    -  CDS            TcR (fragment): tetracycline efflux protein; tet; confers resistance to tetracycline
  10030..10230   -  CDS            MDV035 (fragment): UL24_GAHVM - Protein inferred from homology: Swiss-Prot protein existence level 3. May play a role in the dispersal of host nucleolin from the nucleolus throughout the nucleus leading to a decrease in ribosome biogenesis. From Gallid herpesvirus 2 (strain Chicken/Md5/ATCC VR-987) (GaHV-2) (Marek's disease herpesvirus type 1).
  10219..10281   +  promoter       Mini-TK promoter: minimal herpes simplex virus (HSV) thymidine kinase promoter
  10324..11361   +  CDS            HygR: hygromycin B phosphotransferase confers resistance to hygromycin
  11403..11451   +  polyA_signal   HSV TK poly(A) signal: herpes simplex virus thymidine kinase polyadenylation signal (Cole and Stacy, 1985)
  11651..11875   +  CDS            gH (fragment): GH_HHV11 - Experimental evidence at protein level: Swiss-Prot protein existence level 1. The heterodimer glycoprotein H-glycoprotein L is required for the fusion of viral and plasma membranes leading to virus entry into the host cell. Following initial binding to host receptor, membrane fusion is mediated by the fusion machinery composed of gB and the heterodimer gH/gL. May also be involved in the fusion between the virion envelope and the outer nuclear membrane during virion morphogenesis. From Human herpesvirus 1 (strain 17) (HHV-1) (Human herpes simplex virus 1).
  11906..11931   -  CDS            bla(M) (fragment): β-lactamase lacking the signal sequence; bla(M); allows cytosolic expression of β-lactamase
  12105..12484   +  enhancer       CMV enhancer: human cytomegalovirus immediate early enhancer
  12486..12685   +  promoter       CMV promoter: human cytomegalovirus (CMV) immediate early promoter
>Addgene plasmid #123250 | pCEP4-DU422-QES.c12 | depositor full sequence | sequence record 235205 | pCEP4-DU422-QES.c12 sequence 12736 bps
GCCACCATGCCCATGGGTTCCCTCCAACCACTTGCAACGCTTTATCTGCTCGGCATGCTTGTAGCGTCAG
TGCTTGCAAATCTCGACCTTTGGGTCACCGTATACTACGGAGTCCCCGTGTGGAAAGAGGCTAAGACGAC
CCTGTTTTGTGCGTCAGACGCGAAAGCGTATGACAAGGAAGTGCATAACGTGTGGGCAACACACGCATGT
GTTCCGACGGACCCTAACCCGCAGGAAATCGTCCTTGAAAACGTGACCGAAAACTTCAACATGTGGAAGA
ACGACATGGTTGACCAAATGCACGAGGACATAATCAGTCTTTGGGATCAATCCTTGAAGCCCTGTGTGAA
GCTGACGCCTTTGTGCGTAACTTTGAACTGTAAAAACGTAAATATTTCAGCGAATGCTAACGCGACCGCT
ACACTTAATTCAAGTATGAACGGCGAAATAAAGAATTGCTCCTTCAACACCACGACAGAACTTAGAGATA
AAAAGCAAAAAGTCTACGCCCTTTTCTATAAACCGGATCTCGTGCCACTTAACGGTGGTGAGCACAATGA
GACAGGTGAGTACATTCTCATCAACTGCAATTCATCTACAATAACGCAAGCATGTCCGAAAATGTCCTTC
GATCCGATCCCTATTCACTACTGCGCTCCTGCAGGGTACGCCATACTGAAGTGTAACAATAAAACGTTTA
ACGGAACAGGCCCTTGCAATAATGTAAGTACTGTCCAGTGCACGCATGGCATAAAACCCACCATGAGCAC
ACAACTTCTTCTTAACGGATCACTCGCCGAGGAAGAGATCATCGTGCGAAGTGAGAACTTGACGAATAAT
ATAAAGCCGATCATAGTCCATCTCAACAAGTCCGTCGAGATTAAATGCACTAGGCCCAACAACAATACGC
GGAAATCCGTACGGATAGGTCCTGGACAAACATTCTATGCTACCGGTGAGATTATAGGTGATATACGCGA
AGCTCATTGCAATATCAGTAGGGAGACCTGGAATTCCACTTTGATCCAAGTGAAAGAAAAACTGCGGGAG
CATTACAACAAAACGATCAAATTTGAACCTTCTTCTGGAGGTGACCTGGAGGTTACGACGCACAGTTTTA
ACTGTAGGGGAGAATGGTTCTACTGCGATACGACCAAGCTGTTCAACGAGACTAAGCTGTTTAACGAGTC
AGAATACGTTGACAATAAGACTATTATCTTGCCCTGCCGGATAAAGCAAATTATCAATATGTGGCAAGAA
GTGGGAAGGGCAATGTACGCGCCGCCGATTGAAGGGAATATTACTTGCAAGAGCAACATAACTGGTCTTC
TTCTCACATGGGATGGTGGAGAGAACAGTACCGAAGGCGTTTTTAGGCCTGGCGGTGGCAATATGAAGGA
TAACTGGCGCTCAGAACTCTGGAAGTACAAAGTCGTCGAAATAAAGCCCTTGGGCGTTGCGCCTACGAAA
AGTAAACGAAAAGTAGTAGGGAGGGAAAAGCGAGCGGTTGGCTTGGGTGCAGTGCTTCTCGGGTTCCTGG
GAGCTGCGGGGTCAACAATGGGAGCTGCTTCCATAACCTTGACTGTGCAGGCAAGGCAGCTGCTGAGTGG
GATAGTGCAGCAACAATCCAATCTGCTTAGGGCAATTGAAGCTCAGCAACATCTTTTGCAGCTCACAGTC
TGGGGCATAAAGCAACTGCAAACCAGAGTCCTCGCGATTGAGCGGTATCTTAAGGACCAGCAACTGCTGG
GACTCTGGGGGTGTTCCGGGAAGCTTATTTGTGCCACTGCGGTACCATGGAACTCCTCTTGGTCCAACAA
GTCTCTGGGCGATATTTGGGACAATATGACGTGGATGCAGTGGGATCGCGAGATATCCAACTACACCAAC
ACGATCTTCCGGCTTCTCGAAGACAGTCAGAATCAACAAGAGAAGAATGAGAAGGATCTGTTGGCCCTTG
ACAGCTGGAAAAATCTTTGGAATTGGTTTGACATTACTAACTGGCTGTGGTACATAAAAATCTTCATAAT
GATTGTCGGTGGCCTTATCGGTCTCCGCATCATATTCGGGGTATTGGCTATAGTCAAAAGGGTACGCCAG
GGGTATAGCCCGTTGAGTTTCCAAACGCTCATTCCGAATCCGCGAGGTCCTGATCGCTTGGGACGGATCG
AAGAGGAAGGAGGTGAACAAGACAAGGATCGATCCATACGACTGGTCTCTGGGTTTCTTGCCCTCGCGTG
GGACGACCTCAGATCACTGTGCCTGTTCTCTTATCATCAATTGAGGGACTTCATACTGACCGCAGCAAGA
GCCGCAGAGCTGCTGGGTCGCAGTTCCCTGCGAGGTCTTCAGCGAGGTTGGGAAGTACTCAAGTACCTCG
GAAATCTGGTCCAATACTGGGGTCTCGAACTGAAGCGATCCGCGATAAACCTCTTTGACACAATAGCAAT
TGCGGTGGCCGAGGGAACGGACCGAATAATAGAAGTCATACAGCGCATTTGCAGGGCTATCCGATATATC
CCAACCCGAATTCGACAAGGTTTCGAAGCCGCATTGTTGTAGTAACTCGAGGCCGGCAAGGCCGGATCCA
GACATGATAAGATACATTGATGAGTTTGGACAAACCACAACTAGAATGCAGTGAAAAAAATGCTTTATTT
GTGAAATTTGTGATGCTATTGCTTTATTTGTAACCATTATAAGCTGCAATAAACAAGTTAACAACAACAA
TTGCATTCATTTTATGTTTCAGGTTCAGGGGGAGGTGTGGGAGGTTTTTTAAAGCAAGTAAAACCTCTAC
AAATGTGGTATGGCTGATTATGATCCGGCTGCCTCGCGCGTTTCGGTGATGACGGTGAAAACCTCTGACA
CATGCAGCTCCCGGAGACGGTCACAGCTTGTCTGTAAGCGGATGCCGGGAGCAGACAAGCCCGTCAGGGC
GCGTCAGCGGGTGTTGGCGGGTGTCGGGGCGCAGCCATGAGGTCGACTCTAGAGGATCGATCCCCGCCCC
GGACGAACTAAACCTGACTACGACATCTCTGCCCCTTCTTCGCGGGGCAGTGCATGTAATCCCTTCAGTT
GGTTGGTACAACTTGCCAACTGGGCCCTGTTCCACATGTGACACGGGGGGGGACCAAACACAAAGGGGTT
CTCTGACTGTAGTTGACATCCTTATAAATGGATGTGCACATTTGCCAACACTGAGTGGCTTTCATCCTGG
AGCAGACTTTGCAGTCTGTGGACTGCAACACAACATTGCCTTTATGTGTAACTCTTGGCTGAAGCTCTTA
CACCAATGCTGGGGGACATGTACCTCCCAGGGGCCCAGGAAGACTACGGGAGGCTACACCAACGTCAATC
AGAGGGGCCTGTGTAGCTACCGATAAGCGGACCCTCAAGAGGGCATTAGCAATAGTGTTTATAAGGCCCC
CTTGTTAACCCTAAACGGGTAGCATATGCTTCCCGGGTAGTAGTATATACTATCCAGACTAACCCTAATT
CAATAGCATATGTTACCCAACGGGAAGCATATGCTATCGAATTAGGGTTAGTAAAAGGGTCCTAAGGAAC
AGCGATATCTCCCACCCCATGAGCTGTCACGGTTTTATTTACATGGGGTCAGGATTCCACGAGGGTAGTG
AACCATTTTAGTCACAAGGGCAGTGGCTGAAGATCAAGGAGCGGGCAGTGAACTCTCCTGAATCTTCGCC
TGCTTCTTCATTCTCCTTCGTTTAGCTAATAGAATAACTGCTGAGTTGTGAACAGTAAGGTGTATGTGAG
GTGCTCGAAAACAAGGTTTCAGGTGACGCCCCCAGAATAAAATTTGGACGGGGGGTTCAGTGGTGGCATT
GTGCTATGACACCAATATAACCCTCACAAACCCCTTGGGCAATAAATACTAGTGTAGGAATGAAACATTC
TGAATATCTTTAACAATAGAAATCCATGGGGTGGGGACAAGCCGTAAAGACTGGATGTCCATCTCACACG
AATTTATGGCTATGGGCAACACATAATCCTAGTGCAATATGATACTGGGGTTATTAAGATGTGTCCCAGG
CAGGGACCAAGACAGGTGAACCATGTTGTTACACTCTATTTGTAACAAGGGGAAAGAGAGTGGACGCCGA
CAGCAGCGGACTCCACTGGTTGTCTCTAACACCCCCGAAAATTAAACGGGGCTCCACGCCAATGGGGCCC
ATAAACAAAGACAAGTGGCCACTCTTTTTTTTGAAATTGTGGAGTGGGGGCACGCGTCAGCCCCCACACG
CCGCCCTGCGGTTTTGGACTGTAAAATAAGGGTGTAATAACTTGGCTGATTGTAACCCCGCTAACCACTG
CGGTCAAACCACTTGCCCACAAAACCACTAATGGCACCCCGGGGAATACCTGCATAAGTAGGTGGGCGGG
CCAAGATAGGGGCGCGATTGCTGCGATCTGGAGGACAAATTACACACACTTGCGCCTGAGCGCCAAGCAC
AGGGTTGTTGGTCCTCATATTCACGAGGTCGCTGAGAGCACGGTGGGCTAATGTTGCCATGGGTAGCATA
TACTACCCAAATATCTGGATAGCATATGCTATCCTAATCTATATCTGGGTAGCATAGGCTATCCTAATCT
ATATCTGGGTAGCATATGCTATCCTAATCTATATCTGGGTAGTATATGCTATCCTAATTTATATCTGGGT
AGCATAGGCTATCCTAATCTATATCTGGGTAGCATATGCTATCCTAATCTATATCTGGGTAGTATATGCT
ATCCTAATCTGTATCCGGGTAGCATATGCTATCCTAATAGAGATTAGGGTAGTATATGCTATCCTAATTT
ATATCTGGGTAGCATATACTACCCAAATATCTGGATAGCATATGCTATCCTAATCTATATCTGGGTAGCA
TATGCTATCCTAATCTATATCTGGGTAGCATAGGCTATCCTAATCTATATCTGGGTAGCATATGCTATCC
TAATCTATATCTGGGTAGTATATGCTATCCTAATTTATATCTGGGTAGCATAGGCTATCCTAATCTATAT
CTGGGTAGCATATGCTATCCTAATCTATATCTGGGTAGTATATGCTATCCTAATCTGTATCCGGGTAGCA
TATGCTATCCTCATGCATATACAGTCAGCATATGATACCCAGTAGTAGAGTGGGAGTGCTATCCTTTGCA
TATGCCGCCACCTCCCAAGGGGGCGTGAATTTTCGCTGCTTGTCCTTTTCCTGCTGGTTGCTCCCATTCT
TAGGTGAATTTAAGGAGGCCAGGCTAAAGCCGTCGCATGTCTGATTGCTCACCAGGTAAATGTCGCTAAT
GTTTTCCAACGCGAGAAGGTGTTGAGCGCGGAGCTGAGTGACGTGACAACATGGGTATGCCCAATTGCCC
CATGTTGGGAGGACGAAAATGGTGACAAGACAGATGGCCAGAAATACACCAACAGCACGCATGATGTCTA
CTGGGGATTTATTCTTTAGTGCGGGGGAATACACGGCTTTTAATACGATTGAGGGCGTCTCCTAACAAGT
TACATCACTCCTGCCCTTCCTCACCCTCATCTCCATCACCTCCTTCATCTCCGTCATCTCCGTCATCACC
CTCCGCGGCAGCCCCTTCCACCATAGGTGGAAACCAGGGAGGCAAATCTACTCCATCGTCAAAGCTGCAC
ACAGTCACCCTGATATTGCAGGTAGGAGCGGGCTTTGTCATAACAAGGTCCTTAATCGCATCCTTCAAAA
CCTCAGCAAATATATGAGTTTGTAAAAAGACCATGAAATAACAGACAATGGACTCCCTTAGCGGGCCAGG
TTGTGGGCCGGGTCCAGGGGCCATTCCAAAGGGGAGACGACTCAATGGTGTAAGACGACATTGTGGAATA
GCAAGGGCAGTTCCTCGCCTTAGGTTGTAAAGGGAGGTCTTACTACCTCCATATACGAACACACCGGCGA
CCCAAGTTCCTTCGTCGGTAGTCCTTTCTACGTGACTCCTAGCCAGGAGAGCTCTTAAACCTTCTGCAAT
GTTCTCAAATTTCGGGTTGGAACCTCCTTGACCACGATGCTTTCCAAACCACCCTCCTTTTTTGCGCCTG
CCTCCATCACCCTGACCCCGGGGTCCAGTGCTTGGGCCTTCTCCTGGGTCATCTGCGGGGCCCTGCTCTA
TCGCTCCCGGGGGCACGTCAGGCTCACCATCTGGGCCACCTTCTTGGTGGTATTCAAAATAATCGGCTTC
CCCTACAGGGTGGAAAAATGGCCTTCTACCTGGAGGGGGCCTGCGCGGTGGAGACCCGGATGATGATGAC
TGACTACTGGGACTCCTGGGCCTCTTTTCTCCACGTCCACGACCTCTCCCCCTGGCTCTTTCACGACTTC
CCCCCCTGGCTCTTTCACGTCCTCTACCCCGGCGGCCTCCACTACCTCCTCGACCCCGGCCTCCACTACC
TCCTCGACCCCGGCCTCCACTGCCTCCTCGACCCCGGCCTCCACCTCCTGCTCCTGCCCCTCCTGCTCCT
GCCCCTCCTCCTGCTCCTGCCCCTCCTGCCCCTCCTGCTCCTGCCCCTCCTGCCCCTCCTGCTCCTGCCC
CTCCTGCCCCTCCTGCTCCTGCCCCTCCTGCCCCTCCTCCTGCTCCTGCCCCTCCTGCCCCTCCTCCTGC
TCCTGCCCCTCCTGCCCCTCCTGCTCCTGCCCCTCCTGCCCCTCCTGCTCCTGCCCCTCCTGCCCCTCCT
GCTCCTGCCCCTCCTGCTCCTGCCCCTCCTGCTCCTGCCCCTCCTGCTCCTGCCCCTCCTGCCCCTCCTG
CCCCTCCTCCTGCTCCTGCCCCTCCTGCTCCTGCCCCTCCTGCCCCTCCTGCCCCTCCTGCTCCTGCCCC
TCCTCCTGCTCCTGCCCCTCCTGCCCCTCCTGCCCCTCCTCCTGCTCCTGCCCCTCCTGCCCCTCCTCCT
GCTCCTGCCCCTCCTCCTGCTCCTGCCCCTCCTGCCCCTCCTGCCCCTCCTCCTGCTCCTGCCCCTCCTG
CCCCTCCTCCTGCTCCTGCCCCTCCTCCTGCTCCTGCCCCTCCTGCCCCTCCTGCCCCTCCTCCTGCTCC
TGCCCCTCCTCCTGCTCCTGCCCCTCCTGCCCCTCCTGCCCCTCCTGCCCCTCCTCCTGCTCCTGCCCCT
CCTCCTGCTCCTGCCCCTCCTGCTCCTGCCCCTCCCGCTCCTGCTCCTGCTCCTGTTCCACCGTGGGTCC
CTTTGCAGCCAATGCAACTTGGACGTTTTTGGGGTCTCCGGACACCATCTCTATGTCTTGGCCCTGATCC
TGAGCCGCCCGGGGCTCCTGGTCTTCCGCCTCCTCGTCCTCGTCCTCTTCCCCGTCCTCGTCCATGGTTA
TCACCCCCTCTTCTTTGAGGTCCACTGCCGCCGGAGCCTTCTGGTCCAGATGTGTCTCCCTTCTCTCCTA
GGCCATTTCCAGGTCCTGTACCTGGCCCCTCGTCAGACATGATTCACACTAAAAGAGATCAATAGACATC
TTTATTAGACGACGCTCAGTGAATACAGGGAGTGCAGACTCCTGCCCCCTCCAACAGCCCCCCCACCCTC
ATCCCCTTCATGGTCGCTGTCAGACAGATCCAGGTCTGAAAATTCCCCATCCTCCGAACCATCCTCGTCC
TCATCACCAATTACTCGCAGCCCGGAAAACTCCCGCTGAACATCCTCAAGATTTGCGTCCTGAGCCTCAA
GCCAGGCCTCAAATTCCTCGTCCCCCTTTTTGCTGGACGGTAGGGATGGGGATTCTCGGGACCCCTCCTC
TTCCTCTTCAAGGTCACCAGACAGAGATGCTACTGGGGCAACGGAAGAAAAGCTGGGTGCGGCCTGTGAG
GATCAGCTTATCGATGATAAGCTGTCAAACATGAGAATTCTTGAAGACGAAAGGGCCTCGTGATACGCCT
ATTTTTATAGGTTAATGTCATGATAATAATGGTTTCTTAGACGTCAGGTGGCACTTTTCGGGGAAATGTG
CGCGGAACCCCTATTTGTTTATTTTTCTAAATACATTCAAATATGTATCCGCTCATGAGACAATAACCCT
GATAAATGCTTCAATAATATTGAAAAAGGAAGAGTATGAGTATTCAACATTTCCGTGTCGCCCTTATTCC
CTTTTTTGCGGCATTTTGCCTTCCTGTTTTTGCTCACCCAGAAACGCTGGTGAAAGTAAAAGATGCTGAA
GATCAGTTGGGTGCACGAGTGGGTTACATCGAACTGGATCTCAACAGCGGTAAGATCCTTGAGAGTTTTC
GCCCCGAAGAACGTTTTCCAATGATGAGCACTTTTAAAGTTCTGCTATGTGGCGCGGTATTATCCCGTGT
TGACGCCGGGCAAGAGCAACTCGGTCGCCGCATACACTATTCTCAGAATGACTTGGTTGAGTACTCACCA
GTCACAGAAAAGCATCTTACGGATGGCATGACAGTAAGAGAATTATGCAGTGCTGCCATAACCATGAGTG
ATAACACTGCGGCCAACTTACTTCTGACAACGATCGGAGGACCGAAGGAGCTAACCGCTTTTTTGCACAA
CATGGGGGATCATGTAACTCGCCTTGATCGTTGGGAACCGGAGCTGAATGAAGCCATACCAAACGACGAG
CGTGACACCACGATGCCTGCAGCAATGGCAACAACGTTGCGCAAACTATTAACTGGCGAACTACTTACTC
TAGCTTCCCGGCAACAATTAATAGACTGGATGGAGGCGGATAAAGTTGCAGGACCACTTCTGCGCTCGGC
CCTTCCGGCTGGCTGGTTTATTGCTGATAAATCTGGAGCCGGTGAGCGTGGGTCTCGCGGTATCATTGCA
GCACTGGGGCCAGATGGTAAGCCCTCCCGTATCGTAGTTATCTACACGACGGGGAGTCAGGCAACTATGG
ATGAACGAAATAGACAGATCGCTGAGATAGGTGCCTCACTGATTAAGCATTGGTAACTGTCAGACCAAGT
TTACTCATATATACTTTAGATTGATTTAAAACTTCATTTTTAATTTAAAAGGATCTAGGTGAAGATCCTT
TTTGATAATCTCATGACCAAAATCCCTTAACGTGAGTTTTCGTTCCACTGAGCGTCAGACCCCGTAGAAA
AGATCAAAGGATCTTCTTGAGATCCTTTTTTTCTGCGCGTAATCTGCTGCTTGCAAACAAAAAAACCACC
GCTACCAGCGGTGGTTTGTTTGCCGGATCAAGAGCTACCAACTCTTTTTCCGAAGGTAACTGGCTTCAGC
AGAGCGCAGATACCAAATACTGTCCTTCTAGTGTAGCCGTAGTTAGGCCACCACTTCAAGAACTCTGTAG
CACCGCCTACATACCTCGCTCTGCTAATCCTGTTACCAGTGGCTGCTGCCAGTGGCGATAAGTCGTGTCT
TACCGGGTTGGACTCAAGACGATAGTTACCGGATAAGGCGCAGCGGTCGGGCTGAACGGGGGGTTCGTGC
ACACAGCCCAGCTTGGAGCGAACGACCTACACCGAACTGAGATACCTACAGCGTGAGCTATGAGAAAGCG
CCACGCTTCCCGAAGGGAGAAAGGCGGACAGGTATCCGGTAAGCGGCAGGGTCGGAACAGGAGAGCGCAC
GAGGGAGCTTCCAGGGGGAAACGCCTGGTATCTTTATAGTCCTGTCGGGTTTCGCCACCTCTGACTTGAG
CGTCGATTTTTGTGATGCTCGTCAGGGGGGCGGAGCCTATGGAAAAACGCCAGCAACGCGGCCTTTTTAC
GGTTCCTGGCCTTTTGCTGGCCTTGAAGCTGTCCCTGATGGTCGTCATCTACCTGCCTGGACAGCATGGC
CTGCAACGCGGGCATCCCGATGCCGCCGGAAGCGAGAAGAATCATAATGGGGAAGGCCATCCAGCCTCGC
GTCGCGAACGCCAGCAAGACGTAGCCCAGCGCGTCGGCCCCGAGATGCGCCGCGTGCGGCTGCTGGAGAT
GGCGGACGCGATGGATATGTTCTGCCAAGGGTTGGTTTGCGCATTCACAGTTCTCCGCAAGAATTGATTG
GCTCCAATTCTTGGAGTGGTGAATCCGTTAGCGAGGTGCCGCCCTGCTTCATCCCCGTGGCCCGTTGCTC
GCGTTTGCTGGCGGTGTCCCCGGAAGAAATATATTTGCATGTCTTTAGTTCTATGATGACACAAACCCCG
CCCAGCGTCTTGTCATTGGCGAATTCGAACACGCAGATGCAGTCGGGGCGGCGCGGTCCGAGGTCCACTT
CGCATATTAAGGTGACGCGTGTGGCCTCGAACACCGAGCGACCCTGCAGCGACCCGCTTAACAGCGTCAA
CAGCGTGCCGCAGATCCCGGGGGGCAATGAGATATGAAAAAGCCTGAACTCACCGCGACGTCTGTCGAGA
AGTTTCTGATCGAAAAGTTCGACAGCGTCTCCGACCTGATGCAGCTCTCGGAGGGCGAAGAATCTCGTGC
TTTCAGCTTCGATGTAGGAGGGCGTGGATATGTCCTGCGGGTAAATAGCTGCGCCGATGGTTTCTACAAA
GATCGTTATGTTTATCGGCACTTTGCATCGGCCGCGCTCCCGATTCCGGAAGTGCTTGACATTGGGGAAT
TCAGCGAGAGCCTGACCTATTGCATCTCCCGCCGTGCACAGGGTGTCACGTTGCAAGACCTGCCTGAAAC
CGAACTGCCCGCTGTTCTGCAGCCGGTCGCGGAGGCCATGGATGCGATCGCTGCGGCCGATCTTAGCCAG
ACGAGCGGGTTCGGCCCATTCGGACCGCAAGGAATCGGTCAATACACTACATGGCGTGATTTCATATGCG
CGATTGCTGATCCCCATGTGTATCACTGGCAAACTGTGATGGACGACACCGTCAGTGCGTCCGTCGCGCA
GGCTCTCGATGAGCTGATGCTTTGGGCCGAGGACTGCCCCGAAGTCCGGCACCTCGTGCACGCGGATTTC
GGCTCCAACAATGTCCTGACGGACAATGGCCGCATAACAGCGGTCATTGACTGGAGCGAGGCGATGTTCG
GGGATTCCCAATACGAGGTCGCCAACATCTTCTTCTGGAGGCCGTGGTTGGCTTGTATGGAGCAGCAGAC
GCGCTACTTCGAGCGGAGGCATCCGGAGCTTGCAGGATCGCCGCGGCTCCGGGCGTATATGCTCCGCATT
GGTCTTGACCAACTCTATCAGAGCTTGGTTGACGGCAATTTCGATGATGCAGCTTGGGCGCAGGGTCGAT
GCGACGCAATCGTCCGATCCGGAGCCGGGACTGTCGGGCGTACACAAATCGCCCGCAGAAGCGCGGCCGT
CTGGACCGATGGCTGTGTAGAAGTACTCGCCGATAGTGGAAACCGACGCCCCAGCACTCGTCCGGATCGG
GAGATGGGGGAGGCTAACTGAAACACGGAAGGAGACAATACCGGAAGGAACCCGCGCTATGACGGCAATA
AAAAGACAGAATAAAACGCACGGGTGTTGGGTCGTTTGTTCATAAACGCGGGGTTCGGTCCCAGGGCTGG
CACTCTGTCGATACCCCACCGAGACCCCATTGGGGCCAATACGCCCGCGTTTCTTCCTTTTCCCCACCCC
ACCCCCCAAGTTCGGGTGAAGGCCCAGGGCTCGCAGCCAACGTCGGGGCGGCAGGCCCTGCCATAGCCAC
TGGCCCCGTGGGTTAGGGACGGGGTCCCCCATGGGGAATGGTTTATGGTTCGTGGGGGTTATTATTTTGG
GCGTTGCGTGGGGTCAGGTCCACGACTGGACTGAGCAGACAGACCCATGGTTTTTGGATGGCCTGGGCAT
GGACCGCATGTACTGGCGCGACACGAACACCGGGCGTCTGTGGCTGCCAAACACCCCCGACCCCCAAAAA
CCACCGCGCGGATTTCTGGCGTGCCAAGCTAGTCGACCAATTCTCATGTTTGACAGCTTATCATCGCAGA
TCCGGGCAACGTTGTTGCCATTGCTGCAGGCGCAGAACTGGTAGGTATGGAAGATCTATACATTGAATCA
ATATTGGCAATTAGCCATATTAGTCATTGGTTATATAGCATAAATCAATATTGGCTATTGGCCATTGCAT
ACGTTGTATCTATATCATAATATGTACATTTATATTGGCTCATGTCCAATATGACCGCCATGTTGACATT
GATTATTGACTAGTTATTAATAGTAATCAATTACGGGGTCATTAGTTCATAGCCCATATATGGAGTTCCG
CGTTACATAACTTACGGTAAATGGCCCGCCTGGCTGACCGCCCAACGACCCCCGCCCATTGACGTCAATA
ATGACGTATGTTCCCATAGTAACGCCAATAGGGACTTTCCATTGACGTCAATGGGTGGAGTATTTACGGT
AAACTGCCCACTTGGCAGTACATCAAGTGTATCATATGCCAAGTCCGCCCCCTATTGACGTCAATGACGG
TAAATGGCCCGCCTGGCATTATGCCCAGTACATGACCTTACGGGACTTTCCTACTTGGCAGTACATCTAC
GTATTAGTCATCGCTATTACCATGGTGATGCGGTTTTGGCAGTACACCAATGGGCGTGGATAGCGGTTTG
ACTCACGGGGATTTCCAAGTCTCCACCCCATTGACGTCAATGGGAGTTTGTTTTGGCACCAAAATCAACG
GGACTTTCCAAAATGTCGTAATAACCCCGCCCCGTTGACGCAAATGGGCGGTAGGCGTGTACGGTGGGAG
GTCTATATAAGCAGAGCTCGTTTAGTGAACCGTCAGATCTCTAGAAGCTGGGTACCAGCTGCTAGC
