>Addgene plasmid #123250 | pCEP4-DU422-QES.c12 | addgene partial sequence | sequence record 239663 | Addgene Partial NGS Result
CCCTCCCGCTCCTGCTCCTGCTCCTGTTCCACCGTGGGTCCCTTTGCAGCCAATGCAACTTGGACGTTTT
TGGGGTCTCCGGACACCATCTCTATGTCTTGGCCCTGATCCTGAGCCGCCCGGGGCTCCTGGTCTTCCGC
CTCCTCGTCCTCGTCCTCTTCCCCGTCCTCGTCCATGGTTATCACCCCCTCTTCTTTGAGGTCCACTGCC
GCCGGAGCCTTCTGGTCCAGATGTGTCTCCCTTCTCTCCTAGGCCATTTCCAGGTCCTGTACCTGGCCCC
TCGTCAGACATGATTCACACTAAAAGAGATCAATAGACATCTTTATTAGACGACGCTCAGTGAATACAGG
GAGTGCAGACTCCTGCCCCCTCCAACAGCCCCCCCACCCTCATCCCCTTCATGGTCGCTGTCAGACAGAT
CCAGGTCTGAAAATTCCCCATCCTCCGAACCATCCTCGTCCTCATCACCAATTACTCGCAGCCCGGAAAA
CTCCCGCTGAACATCCTCAAGATTTGCGTCCTGAGCCTCAAGCCAGGCCTCAAATTCCTCGTCCCCCTTT
TTGCTGGACGGTAGGGATGGGGATTCTCGGGACCCCTCCTCTTCCTCTTCAAGGTCACCAGACAGAGATG
CTACTGGGGCAACGGAAGAAAAGCTGGGTGCGGCCTGTGAGGATCAGCTTATCGATGATAAGCTGTCAAA
CATGAGAATTCTTGAAGACGAAAGGGCCTCGTGATACGCCTATTTTTATAGGTTAATGTCATGATAATAA
TGGTTTCTTAGACGTCAGGTGGCACTTTTCGGGGAAATGTGCGCGGAACCCCTATTTGTTTATTTTTCTA
AATACATTCAAATATGTATCCGCTCATGAGACAATAACCCTGATAAATGCTTCAATAATATTGAAAAAGG
AAGAGTATGAGTATTCAACATTTCCGTGTCGCCCTTATTCCCTTTTTTGCGGCATTTTGCCTTCCTGTTT
TTGCTCACCCAGAAACGCTGGTGAAAGTAAAAGATGCTGAAGATCAGTTGGGTGCACGAGTGGGTTACAT
CGAACTGGATCTCAACAGCGGTAAGATCCTTGAGAGTTTTCGCCCCGAAGAACGTTTTCCAATGATGAGC
ACTTTTAAAGTTCTGCTATGTGGCGCGGTATTATCCCGTGTTGACGCCGGGCAAGAGCAACTCGGTCGCC
GCATACACTATTCTCAGAATGACTTGGTTGAGTACTCACCAGTCACAGAAAAGCATCTTACGGATGGCAT
GACAGTAAGAGAATTATGCAGTGCTGCCATAACCATGAGTGATAACACTGCGGCCAACTTACTTCTGACA
ACGATCGGAGGACCGAAGGAGCTAACCGCTTTTTTGCACAACATGGGGGATCATGTAACTCGCCTTGATC
GTTGGGAACCGGAGCTGAATGAAGCCATACCAAACGACGAGCGTGACACCACGATGCCTGCAGCAATGGC
AACAACGTTGCGCAAACTATTAACTGGCGAACTACTTACTCTAGCTTCCCGGCAACAATTAATAGACTGG
ATGGAGGCGGATAAAGTTGCAGGACCACTTCTGCGCTCGGCCCTTCCGGCTGGCTGGTTTATTGCTGATA
AATCTGGAGCCGGTGAGCGTGGGTCTCGCGGTATCATTGCAGCACTGGGGCCAGATGGTAAGCCCTCCCG
TATCGTAGTTATCTACACGACGGGGAGTCAGGCAACTATGGATGAACGAAATAGACAGATCGCTGAGATA
GGTGCCTCACTGATTAAGCATTGGTAACTGTCAGACCAAGTTTACTCATATATACTTTAGATTGATTTAA
AACTTCATTTTTAATTTAAAAGGATCTAGGTGAAGATCCTTTTTGATAATCTCATGACCAAAATCCCTTA
ACGTGAGTTTTCGTTCCACTGAGCGTCAGACCCCGTAGAAAAGATCAAAGGATCTTCTTGAGATCCTTTT
TTTCTGCGCGTAATCTGCTGCTTGCAAACAAAAAAACCACCGCTACCAGCGGTGGTTTGTTTGCCGGATC
AAGAGCTACCAACTCTTTTTCCGAAGGTAACTGGCTTCAGCAGAGCGCAGATACCAAATACTGTCCTTCT
AGTGTAGCCGTAGTTAGGCCACCACTTCAAGAACTCTGTAGCACCGCCTACATACCTCGCTCTGCTAATC
CTGTTACCAGTGGCTGCTGCCAGTGGCGATAAGTCGTGTCTTACCGGGTTGGACTCAAGACGATAGTTAC
CGGATAAGGCGCAGCGGTCGGGCTGAACGGGGGGTTCGTGCACACAGCCCAGCTTGGAGCGAACGACCTA
CACCGAACTGAGATACCTACAGCGTGAGCTATGAGAAAGCGCCACGCTTCCCGAAGGGAGAAAGGCGGAC
AGGTATCCGGTAAGCGGCAGGGTCGGAACAGGAGAGCGCACGAGGGAGCTTCCAGGGGGAAACGCCTGGT
ATCTTTATAGTCCTGTCGGGTTTCGCCACCTCTGACTTGAGCGTCGATTTTTGTGATGCTCGTCAGGGGG
GCGGAGCCTATGGAAAAACGCCAGCAACGCGGCCTTTTTACGGTTCCTGGCCTTTTGCTGGCCTTGAAGC
TGTCCCTGATGGTCGTCATCTACCTGCCTGGACAGCATGGCCTGCAACGCGGGCATCCCGATGCCGCCGG
AAGCGAGAAGAATCATAATGGGGAAGGCCATCCAGCCTCGCGTCGCGAACGCCAGCAAGACGTAGCCCAG
CGCGTCGGCCCCGAGATGCGCCGCGTGCGGCTGCTGGAGATGGCGGACGCGATGGATATGTTCTGCCAAG
GGTTGGTTTGCGCATTCACAGTTCTCCGCAAGAATTGATTGGCTCCAATTCTTGGAGTGGTGAATCCGTT
AGCGAGGTGCCGCCCTGCTTCATCCCCGTGGCCCGTTGCTCGCGTTTGCTGGCGGTGTCCCCGGAAGAAA
TATATTTGCATGTCTTTAGTTCTATGATGACACAAACCCCGCCCAGCGTCTTGTCATTGGCGAATTCGAA
CACGCAGATGCAGTCGGGGCGGCGCGGTCCGAGGTCCACTTCGCATATTAAGGTGACGCGTGTGGCCTCG
AACACCGAGCGACCCTGCAGCGACCCGCTTAACAGCGTCAACAGCGTGCCGCAGATCCCGGGGGGCAATG
AGATATGAAAAAGCCTGAACTCACCGCGACGTCTGTCGAGAAGTTTCTGATCGAAAAGTTCGACAGCGTC
TCCGACCTGATGCAGCTCTCGGAGGGCGAAGAATCTCGTGCTTTCAGCTTCGATGTAGGAGGGCGTGGAT
ATGTCCTGCGGGTAAATAGCTGCGCCGATGGTTTCTACAAAGATCGTTATGTTTATCGGCACTTTGCATC
GGCCGCGCTCCCGATTCCGGAAGTGCTTGACATTGGGGAATTCAGCGAGAGCCTGACCTATTGCATCTCC
CGCCGTGCACAGGGTGTCACGTTGCAAGACCTGCCTGAAACCGAACTGCCCGCTGTTCTGCAGCCGGTCG
CGGAGGCCATGGATGCGATCGCTGCGGCCGATCTTAGCCAGACGAGCGGGTTCGGCCCATTCGGACCGCA
AGGAATCGGTCAATACACTACATGGCGTGATTTCATATGCGCGATTGCTGATCCCCATGTGTATCACTGG
CAAACTGTGATGGACGACACCGTCAGTGCGTCCGTCGCGCAGGCTCTCGATGAGCTGATGCTTTGGGCCG
AGGACTGCCCCGAAGTCCGGCACCTCGTGCACGCGGATTTCGGCTCCAACAATGTCCTGACGGACAATGG
CCGCATAACAGCGGTCATTGACTGGAGCGAGGCGATGTTCGGGGATTCCCAATACGAGGTCGCCAACATC
TTCTTCTGGAGGCCGTGGTTGGCTTGTATGGAGCAGCAGACGCGCTACTTCGAGCGGAGGCATCCGGAGC
TTGCAGGATCGCCGCGGCTCCGGGCGTATATGCTCCGCATTGGTCTTGACCAACTCTATCAGAGCTTGGT
TGACGGCAATTTCGATGATGCAGCTTGGGCGCAGGGTCGATGCGACGCAATCGTCCGATCCGGAGCCGGG
ACTGTCGGGCGTACACAAATCGCCCGCAGAAGCGCGGCCGTCTGGACCGATGGCTGTGTAGAAGTACTCG
CCGATAGTGGAAACCGACGCCCCAGCACTCGTCCGGATCGGGAGATGGGGGAGGCTAACTGAAACACGGA
AGGAGACAATACCGGAAGGAACCCGCGCTATGACGGCAATAAAAAGACAGAATAAAACGCACGGGTGTTG
GGTCGTTTGTTCATAAACGCGGGGTTCGGTCCCAGGGCTGGCACTCTGTCGATACCCCACCGAGACCCCA
TTGGGGCCAATACGCCCGCGTTTCTTCCTTTTCCCCACCCCACCCCCCAAGTTCGGGTGAAGGCCCAGGG
CTCGCAGCCAACGTCGGGGCGGCAGGCCCTGCCATAGCCACTGGCCCCGTGGGTTAGGGACGGGGTCCCC
CATGGGGAATGGTTTATGGTTCGTGGGGGTTATTATTTTGGGCGTTGCGTGGGGTCAGGTCCACGACTGG
ACTGAGCAGACAGACCCATGGTTTTTGGATGGCCTGGGCATGGACCGCATGTACTGGCGCGACACGAACA
CCGGGCGTCTGTGGCTGCCAAACACCCCCGACCCCCAAAAACCACCGCGCGGATTTCTGGCGTGCCAAGC
TAGTCGACCAATTCTCATGTTTGACAGCTTATCATCGCAGATCCGGGCAACGTTGTTGCCATTGCTGCAG
GCGCAGAACTGGTAGGTATGGAAGATCTATACATTGAATCAATATTGGCAATTAGCCATATTAGTCATTG
GTTATATAGCATAAATCAATATTGGCTATTGGCCATTGCATACGTTGTATCTATATCATAATATGTACAT
TTATATTGGCTCATGTCCAATATGACCGCCATGTTGACATTGATTATTGACTAGTTATTAATAGTAATCA
ATTACGGGGTCATTAGTTCATAGCCCATATATGGAGTTCCGCGTTACATAACTTACGGTAAATGGCCCGC
CTGGCTGACCGCCCAACGACCCCCGCCCATTGACGTCAATAATGACGTATGTTCCCATAGTAACGCCAAT
AGGGACTTTCCATTGACGTCAATGGGTGGAGTATTTACGGTAAACTGCCCACTTGGCAGTACATCAAGTG
TATCATATGCCAAGTCCGCCCCCTATTGACGTCAATGACGGTAAATGGCCCGCCTGGCATTATGCCCAGT
ACATGACCTTACGGGACTTTCCTACTTGGCAGTACATCTACGTATTAGTCATCGCTATTACCATGGTGAT
GCGGTTTTGGCAGTACACCAATGGGCGTGGATAGCGGTTTGACTCACGGGGATTTCCAAGTCTCCACCCC
ATTGACGTCAATGGGAGTTTGTTTTGGCACCAAAATCAACGGGACTTTCCAAAATGTCGTAATAACCCCG
CCCCGTTGACGCAAATGGGCGGTAGGCGTGTACGGTGGGAGGTCTATATAAGCAGAGCTCGTTTAGTGAA
CCGTCAGATCTCTAGAAGCTGGGTACCAGCTGCTAGCGCCACCATGCCCATGGGTTCCCTCCAACCACTT
GCAACGCTTTATCTGCTCGGCATGCTTGTAGCGTCAGTGCTTGCAAATCTCGACCTTTGGGTCACCGTAT
ACTACGGAGTCCCCGTGTGGAAAGAGGCTAAGACGACCCTGTTTTGTGCGTCAGACGCGAAAGCGTATGA
CAAGGAAGTGCATAACGTGTGGGCAACACACGCATGTGTTCCGACGGACCCTAACCCGCAGGAAATCGTC
CTTGAAAACGTGACCGAAAACTTCAACATGTGGAAGAACGACATGGTTGACCAAATGCACGAGGACATAA
TCAGTCTTTGGGATCAATCCTTGAAGCCCTGTGTGAAGCTGACGCCTTTGTGCGTAACTTTGAACTGTAA
AAACGTAAATATTTCAGCGAATGCTAACGCGACCGCTACACTTAATTCAAGTATGAACGGCGAAATAAAG
AATTGCTCCTTCAACACCACGACAGAACTTAGAGATAAAAAGCAAAAAGTCTACGCCCTTTTCTATAAAC
CGGATCTCGTGCCACTTAACGGTGGTGAGCACAATGAGACAGGTGAGTACATTCTCATCAACTGCAATTC
ATCTACAATAACGCAAGCATGTCCGAAAATGTCCTTCGATCCGATCCCTATTCACTACTGCGCTCCTGCA
GGGTACGCCATACTGAAGTGTAACAATAAAACGTTTAACGGAACAGGCCCTTGCAATAATGTAAGTACTG
TCCAGTGCACGCATGGCATAAAACCCACCATGAGCACACAACTTCTTCTTAACGGATCACTCGCCGAGGA
AGAGATCATCGTGCGAAGTGAGAACTTGACGAATAATATAAAGCCGATCATAGTCCATCTCAACAAGTCC
GTCGAGATTAAATGCACTAGGCCCAACAACAATACGCGGAAATCCGTACGGATAGGTCCTGGACAAACAT
TCTATGCTACCGGTGAGATTATAGGTGATATACGCGAAGCTCATTGCAATATCAGTAGGGAGACCTGGAA
TTCCACTTTGATCCAAGTGAAAGAAAAACTGCGGGAGCATTACAACAAAACGATCAAATTTGAACCTTCT
TCTGGAGGTGACCTGGAGGTTACGACGCACAGTTTTAACTGTAGGGGAGAATGGTTCTACTGCGATACGA
CCAAGCTGTTCAACGAGACTAAGCTGTTTAACGAGTCAGAATACGTTGACAATAAGACTATTATCTTGCC
CTGCCGGATAAAGCAAATTATCAATATGTGGCAAGAAGTGGGAAGGGCAATGTACGCGCCGCCGATTGAA
GGGAATATTACTTGCAAGAGCAACATAACTGGTCTTCTTCTCACATGGGATGGTGGAGAGAACAGTACCG
AAGGCGTTTTTAGGCCTGGCGGTGGCAATATGAAGGATAACTGGCGCTCAGAACTCTGGAAGTACAAAGT
CGTCGAAATAAAGCCCTTGGGCGTTGCGCCTACGAAAAGTAAACGAAAAGTAGTAGGGAGGGAAAAGCGA
GCGGTTGGCTTGGGTGCAGTGCTTCTCGGGTTCCTGGGAGCTGCGGGGTCAACAATGGGAGCTGCTTCCA
TAACCTTGACTGTGCAGGCAAGGCAGCTGCTGAGTGGGATAGTGCAGCAACAATCCAATCTGCTTAGGGC
AATTGAAGCTCAGCAACATCTTTTGCAGCTCACAGTCTGGGGCATAAAGCAACTGCAAACCAGAGTCCTC
GCGATTGAGCGGTATCTTAAGGACCAGCAACTGCTGGGACTCTGGGGGTGTTCCGGGAAGCTTATTTGTG
CCACTGCGGTACCATGGAACTCCTCTTGGTCCAACAAGTCTCTGGGCGATATTTGGGACAATATGACGTG
GATGCAGTGGGATCGCGAGATATCCAACTACACCAACACGATCTTCCGGCTTCTCGAAGACAGTCAGAAT
CAACAAGAGAAGAATGAGAAGGATCTGTTGGCCCTTGACAGCTGGAAAAATCTTTGGAATTGGTTTGACA
TTACTAACTGGCTGTGGTACATAAAAATCTTCATAATGATTGTCGGTGGCCTTATCGGTCTCCGCATCAT
ATTCGGGGTATTGGCTATAGTCAAAAGGGTACGCCAGGGGTATAGCCCGTTGAGTTTCCAAACGCTCATT
CCGAATCCGCGAGGTCCTGATCGCTTGGGACGGATCGAAGAGGAAGGAGGTGAACAAGACAAGGATCGAT
CCATACGACTGGTCTCTGGGTTTCTTGCCCTCGCGTGGGACGACCTCAGATCACTGTGCCTGTTCTCTTA
TCATCAATTGAGGGACTTCATACTGACCGCAGCAAGAGCCGCAGAGCTGCTGGGTCGCAGTTCCCTGCGA
GGTCTTCAGCGAGGTTGGGAAGTACTCAAGTACCTCGGAAATCTGGTCCAATACTGGGGTCTCGAACTGA
AGCGATCCGCGATAAACCTCTTTGACACAATAGCAATTGCGGTGGCCGAGGGAACGGACCGAATAATAGA
AGTCATACAGCGCATTTGCAGGGCTATCCGATATATCCCAACCCGAATTCGACAAGGTTTCGAAGCCGCA
TTGTTGTAGTAACTCGAGGCCGGCAAGGCCGGATCCAGACATGATAAGATACATTGATGAGTTTGGACAA
ACCACAACTAGAATGCAGTGAAAAAAATGCTTTATTTGTGAAATTTGTGATGCTATTGCTTTATTTGTAA
CCATTATAAGCTGCAATAAACAAGTTAACAACAACAATTGCATTCATTTTATGTTTCAGGTTCAGGGGGA
GGTGTGGGAGGTTTTTTAAAGCAAGTAAAACCTCTACAAATGTGGTATGGCTGATTATGATCCGGCTGCC
TCGCGCGTTTCGGTGATGACGGTGAAAACCTCTGACACATGCAGCTCCCGGAGACGGTCACAGCTTGTCT
GTAAGCGGATGCCGGGAGCAGACAAGCCCGTCAGGGCGCGTCAGCGGGTGTTGGCGGGTGTCGGGGCGCA
GCCATGAGGTCGACTCTAGAGGATCGATCCCCGCCCCGGACGAACTAAACCTGACTACGACATCTCTGCC
CCTTCTTCGCGGGGCAGTGCATGTAATCCCTTCAGTTGGTTGGTACAACTTGCCAACTGGGCCCTGTTCC
ACATGTGACACGGGGGGGGACCAAACACAAAGGGGTTCTCTGACTGTAGTTGACATCCTTATAAATGGAT
GTGCACATTTGCCAACACTGAGTGGCTTTCATCCTGGAGCAGACTTTGCAGTCTGTGGACTGCAACACAA
CATTGCCTTTATGTGTAACTCTTGGCTGAAGCTCTTACACCAATGCTGGGGGACATGTACCTCCCAGGGG
CCCAGGAAGACTACGGGAGGCTACACCAACGTCAATCAGAGGGGCCTGTGTAGCTACCGATAAGCGGACC
CTCAAGAGGGCATTAGCAATAGTGTTTATAAGGCCCCCTTGTTAACCCTAAACGGGTAGCATATGCTTCC
CGGGTAGTAGTATATACTATCCAGACTAACCCTAATTCAATAGCATATGTTACCCAACGGGAAGCATATG
CTATCGAATTAGGGTTAGTAAAAGGGTCCTAAGGAACAGCGATATCTCCCACCCCATGAGCTGTCACGGT
TTTATTTACATGGGGTCAGGATTCCACGAGGGTAGTGAACCATTTTAGTCACAAGGGCAGTGGCTGAAGA
TCAAGGAGCGGGCAGTGAACTCTCCTGAATCTTCGCCTGCTTCTTCATTCTCCTTCGTTTAGCTAATAGA
ATAACTGCTGAGTTGTGAACAGTAAGGTGTATGTGAGGTGCTCGAAAACAAGGTTTCAGGTGACGCCCCC
AGAATAAAATTTGGACGGGGGGTTCAGTGGTGGCATTGTGCTATGACACCAATATAACCCTCACAAACCC
CTTGGGCAATAAATACTAGTGTAGGAATGAAACATTCTGAATATCTTTAACAATAGAAATCCATGGGGTG
GGGACAAGCCGTAAAGACTGGATGTCCATCTCACACGAATTTATGGCTATGGGCAACACATAATCCTAGT
GCAATATGATACTGGGGTTATTAAGATGTGTCCCAGGCAGGGACCAAGACAGGTGAACCATGTTGTTACA
CTCTATTTGTAACAAGGGGAAAGAGAGTGGACGCCGACAGCAGCGGACTCCACTGGTTGTCTCTAACACC
CCCGAAAATTAAACGGGGCTCCACGCCAATGGGGCCCATAAACAAAGACAAGTGGCCACTCTTTTTTTTG
AAATTGTGGAGTGGGGGCACGCGTCAGCCCCCACACGCCGCCCTGCGGTTTTGGACTGTAAAATAAGGGT
GTAATAACTTGGCTGATTGTAACCCCGCTAACCACTGCGGTCAAACCACTTGCCCACAAAACCACTAATG
GCACCCCGGGGAATACCTGCATAAGTAGGTGGGCGGGCCAAGATAGGGGCGCGATTGCTGCGATCTGGAG
GACAAATTACACACACTTGCGCCTGAGCGCCAAGCACAGGGTTGTTGGTCCTCATATTCACGAGGTCGCT
GAGAGCACGGTGGGCTAATGTTGCCATGGGTAGCATATACTACCCAAATATCTGGATAGCATATGCTATC
CTAATCTATATCTGGGTAGCATAGGCTATCCTAATCTATATCTGGGTAGCATATGCTATCCTAATCTATA
TCTGGGTAGTATATGCTATCCTAATTTATATCTGGGTAGCATAGGCTATCCTAATCTATATCTGGGTAGC
ATATGCTATCCTAATCTATATCTGGGTAGTATATGCTATCCTAATCTGTATCCGGGTAGCATATGCTATC
CTAATAGAGATTAGGGTAGTATATGCTATCCTAATTTATATCTGGGTAGCATATACTACCCAAATATCTG
GATAGCATATGCTATCCTAATCTATATCTGGGTAGCATATGCTATCCTAATCTATATCTGGGTAGCATAG
GCTATCCTAATCTATATCTGGGTAGCATATGCTATCCTAATCTATATCTGGGTAGTATATGCTATCCTAA
TTTATATCTGGGTAGCATAGGCTATCCTAATCTATATCTGGGTAGCATATGCTATCCTAATCTATATCTG
GGTAGTATATGCTATCCTAATCTGTATCCGGGTAGCATATGCTATCCTCATGCATATACAGTCAGCATAT
GATACCCAGTAGTAGAGTGGGAGTGCTATCCTTTGCATATGCCGCCACCTCCCAAGGGGGCGTGAATTTT
CGCTGCTTGTCCTTTTCCTGCTGGTTGCTCCCATTCTTAGGTGAATTTAAGGAGGCCAGGCTAAAGCCGT
CGCATGTCTGATTGCTCACCAGGTAAATGTCGCTAATGTTTTCCAACGCGAGAAGGTGTTGAGCGCGGAG
CTGAGTGACGTGACAACATGGGTATGCCCAATTGCCCCATGTTGGGAGGACGAAAATGGTGACAAGACAG
ATGGCCAGAAATACACCAACAGCACGCATGATGTCTACTGGGGATTTATTCTTTAGTGCGGGGGAATACA
CGGCTTTTAATACGATTGAGGGCGTCTCCTAACAAGTTACATCACTCCTGCCCTTCCTCACCCTCATCTC
CATCACCTCCTTCATCTCCGTCATCTCCGTCATCACCCTCCGCGGCAGCCCCTTCCACCATAGGTGGAAA
CCAGGGAGGCAAATCTACTCCATCGTCAAAGCTGCACACAGTCACCCTGATATTGCAGGTAGGAGCGGGC
TTTGTCATAACAAGGTCCTTAATCGCATCCTTCAAAACCTCAGCAAATATATGAGTTTGTAAAAAGACCA
TGAAATAACAGACAATGGACTCCCTTAGCGGGCCAGGTTGTGGGCCGGGTCCAGGGGCCATTCCAAAGGG
GAGACGACTCAATGGTGTAAGACGACATTGTGGAATAGCAAGGGCAGTTCCTCGCCTTAGGTTGTAAAGG
GAGGTCTTACTACCTCCATATACGAACACACCGGCGACCCAAGTTCCTTCGTCGGTAGTCCTTTCTACGT
GACTCCTAGCCAGGAGAGCTCTTAAACCTTCTGCAATGTTCTCAAATTTCGGGTTGGAACCTCCTTGACC
ACGATGCTTTCCAAACCACCCTCCTTTTTTGCGCCTGCCTCCATCACCCTGACCCCGGGGTCCAGTGCTT
GGGCCTTCTCCTGGGTCATCTGCGGGGCCCTGCTCTATCGCTCCCGGGGGCACGTCAGGCTCACCATCTG
GGCCACCTTCTTGGTGGTATTCAAAATAATCGGCTTCCCCTACAGGGTGGAAAAATGGCCTTCTACCTGG
AGGGGGCCTGCGCGGTGGAGACCCGGATGATGATGACTGACTACTGGGACTCCTGGGCCTCTTTTCTCCA
CGTCCACGACC
